>Addgene plasmid #145369 | pmCellFree_KA1 | addgene full sequence | sequence record 311011 | Addgene NGS Result
TCCTGCATCTTTTAATCAAATCCCAAGATGTGTATAAACGCGCCGGTATGTACAGGAAGAGGTTTATACT
AAACTGTTACATTGCAAACGTGGTTTCGTGTGCCAAGTGTGAAAACCGATGTTTAATCAAGGCTCTGACG
CATTTCTACAACCACGACTCCAAGTGTGTGGGTGAAGTCATGCATCTTTTAATCAAATCCCAAGATGTGT
ATAAACCACCAAACTGCCAAAAAATGAAAACTGTCGACAAGCTCTGTCCGTTTGCTGGCAACTGCAAGGG
TCTCAATCCTATTTGTAATTATTGAATAATAAAACAATTATAAATGTCAAATTTGTTTTTTATTAACGAT
ACAAACCAAACGCAACAAGAACATTTGTAGTATTATCTATAATTGAAAACGCGTAGTTATAATCGCTGAG
GTAATATTTAAAATCATTTTCAAATGATTCACAGTTAATTTGCGACAATATAATTTTATTTTCACATAAA
CTAGACGCCTTGTCGTCTTCTTCTTCGTATTCCTTCTCTTTTTCATTTTTCTCTTCATAAAAATTAACAT
AGTTATTATCGTATCCATATATGTATCTATCGTATAGAGTAAATTTTTTGTTGTCATAAATATATATGTC
TTTTTTAATGGGGTGTATAGTACCGCTGCGCATAGTTTTTCTGTAATTTACAACAGTGCTATTTTCTGGT
AGTTCTTCGGAGTGTGTTGCTTTAATTATTAAATTTATATAATCAATGAATTTGGGATCGTCGGTTTTGT
ACAATATGTTGCCGGCATAGTACGCAGCTTCTTCTAGTTCAATTACACCATTTTTTAGCAGCACCGGATT
AACATAACTTTCCAAAATGTTGTACGAACCGTTAAACAAAAACAGTTCACCTCCCTTTTCTATACTATTG
TCTGCGAGCAGTTGTTTGTTGTTAAAAATAACAGCCATTGTAATGAGACGCACAAACTAATATCACAAAC
TGGAAATGTCTATCAATATATAGTTGCTGATGGCCGGCCGTAATGAGACGCACAAACTAATATCACAAAC
TGGAAATGTCTATCAATATATAGTTGCTCTAGTTATTAATAGTAATCAATTACGGGGTCATTAGTTCATA
GCCCATATATGGAGTTCCGCGTTACATAACTTACGGTAAATGGCCCGCCTGGCTGACCGCCCAACGACCC
CCGCCCATTGACGTCAATAATGACGTATGTTCCCATAGTAACGCCAATAGGGACTTTCCATTGACGTCAA
TGGGTGGAGTATTTACGGTAAACTGCCCACTTGGCAGTACATCAAGTGTATCATATGCCAAGTACGCCCC
CTATTGACGTCAATGACGGTAAATGGCCCGCCTGGCATTATGCCCAGTACATGACCTTATGGGACTTTCC
TACTTGGCAGTACATCTACGTATTAGTCATCGCTATTACCATGCATGGTCGAGGTGAGCCCCACGTTCTG
CTTCACTCTCCCCATCTCCCCCCCCTCCCCACCCCCAATTTTGTATTTATTTATTTTTTAATTATTTTGT
GCAGCGATGGGGGCGGGGGGGGGGGGGGGGCGCGCGCCGGGGGGGGGGGGGGGGGGGGGGGGGGGGGGGG
GGGCGAGGCGGAGAGGTGCGGCGGCAGCCAATCAGAGCGGCGCGCTCCGAAAGTTTCCTTTTATGGCGAG
GCGGCGGCGGCGGCGGCCCTATAAAAAGCGAAGCGCGCGGCGGGCGGGAGTCGCTGCGCGCTGCCTTCGC
CCCGTGCCCCGCTCCGCCGCCGCCTCGCGCCGCCCGCCCCGGCTCTGACTGACCGCGTTACTCCCACAGG
TGAGCGGGCGGGACGGCCCTTCTCCTTCGGGCTGTAATTAGCGCTTGGTTTAATGACGGCTTGTTTCTTT
TCTGTGGCTGCGTGAAAGCCTTGAGGGGCTCCGGGAGGGCCCTTTGTGCGGGGGGAGCGGCTCGGGGCTG
TCCGCGGGGGGACGGCTGCCTTCGGGGGGGACGGGGCAGGGCGGGGTTCGGCTTCTGGCGTGTGACCGGC
GGCTCTAGAGCCTCTGCTAACCATGTTCATGCCTTCTTCTTTTTCCTACAGCTCCTGGGCAACGTGCTGG
TTATTGTGCTGTCTCATCATTTTGGCAAAGAATTGGATCGGACGTCTAATACGACTCACTATAGGGACAT
CTTAAGTTTATTTTATTTTATTTTATTTTATTTTATTTTATTTTATTTTATTTTATTTTATTTTATTTAA
CCATGACAGTAATGTATAAAGTCTGTAAAGACATTAAACACGTAAGTGAAACCATGGGCACCTCTGGTCA
CCACCATCACCACCATCACCACGGCACAAGCAAGGGCGAGGAGCTGTTCACCGGGGTGGTGCCCATCCTG
GTCGAGTTGGACGGCGACGTAAACGGCCACAAGTTCAGCGTGTCCGGCGAGGGCGAGGGCGATGCCACCT
ACGGCAAGCTGACCCTGAAGTTCATCTGCACCACCGGCAAGCTGCCCGTGCCCTGGCCCACCCTCGTGAC
CACCCTGACCTACGGCGTGCAGTGCTTCAGCCGCTACCCCGACCACATGAAGCAGCACGACTTCTTCAAG
TCCGCCATGCCCGAAGGCTACGTCCAGGAGCGCACCATCTTCTTCAAGGACGACGGCAACTACAAGACCC
GCGCCGAGGTGAAGTTCGAGGGCGACACCCTGGTGAACCGCATCGAGCTGAAGGGCATCGACTTCAAGGA
GGACGGCAACATCCTGGGGCACAAGCTGGAGTACAACTACAACAGCCACAACGTCTATATCATGGCCGAC
AAGCAGAAGAACGGCATCAAGGTGAACTTCAAGATCCGCCACAACATCGAGGACGGCAGCGTGCAGCTCG
CCGACCACTACCAGCAGAACACCCCCATCGGCGACGGCCCCGTGCTGCTGCCCGACAACCACTACCTGAG
CACCCAGTCCGCCCTGAGCAAAGACCCCAACGAGAAGCGCGATCACATGGTCCTGCTGGAGTTCGTGACC
GCCGCCGGGATCACTCTCGGCATGGACGAGCTATACAAGCTGGAGGTGCTCTTCCAGGGTCCGACAAGTT
TGTACAAAAAAGCTGAACGAGAAACGTAAAATGATATAAATATCAATATATTAAATTAGATTTTGCATAA
AAAACAGACTACATAATACTGTAAAACACAACATATCCAGTCACTATGGGGCCCGTCGACCTGCAGACTG
GCTGTGTATAAGGGAGCCTGACATTTATATTCCCCAGAACATCAGGTTAATGGCGTTTTTGATGTCATTT
TCGCGGTGGCTGAGATCAGCCACTTCTTCCCCGATAACGGAGACCGGCACACTGGCCATATCGGTGGTCA
TCATGCGCCAGCTTTCATCCCCGATATGCACCACCGGGTAAAGTTCACGGGAGACTTTATCTGACAGCAG
ACGTGCACTGGCCAGGGGGATCACCATCCGTCGCCCGGGCGTGTCAATAATATCACTCTGTACATCCACA
AACAGACGATAACGGCTCTCTCTTTTATAGGTGTAAACCTTAAACTGCATTTCACCAGCCCCTGTTCTCG
TCAGCAAAAGAGCCGTTCATTTCAATAAACCGGGCGACCTCAGCCATCCCTTCCTGATTTTCCGCTTTCC
AGCGTTCGGCACGCAGACGACGGGCTTCATTCTGCATGGTTGTGCTTACCAGACCGGAGATATTGACATC
ATATATGCCTTGAGCAACTGATAGCTGTCGCTGTCAACTGTCACTGTAATACGCTGCTTCATAGCATACC
TCTTTTTGACATACTTCGGGTATACATATCAGTATATATTCTTATACCGCAAAAATCAGCGCGCAAATAC
GCATACTGTTATCTGGCTTTTAGTAAGCCGGATCCACGCGTTTACGCCCCGCCCTGCCACTCATCGCAGT
ACTGTTGTAATTCATTAAGCATTCTGCCGACATGGAAGCCATCACAAACGGCATGATGAACCTGAATCGC
CAGCGGCATCAGCACCTTGTCGCCTTGCGTATAATATTTGCCCATGGTGAAAACGGGGGCGAAGAAGTTG
TCCATATTGGCCACGTTTAAATCAAAACTGGTGAAACTCACCCAGGGATTGGCTGAGACGAAAAACATAT
TCTCAATAAACCCTTTAGGGAAATAGGCCAGGTTTTCACCGTAACACGCCACATCTTGCGAATATATGTG
TAGAAACTGCCGGAAATCGTCGTGGTATTCACTCCAGAGCGATGAAAACGTTTCAGTTTGCTCATGGAAA
ACGGTGTAACAAGGGTGAACACTATCCCATATCACCAGCTCACCGTCTTTCATTGCCATACGGAATTCCG
GATGAGCATTCATCAGGCGGGCAAGAATGTGAATAAAGGCCGGATAAAACTTGTGCTTATTTTTCTTTAC
GGTCTTTAAAAAGGCCGTAATATCCAGCTGAACGGTCTGGTTATAGGTACATTGAGCAACTGACTGAAAT
GCCTCAAAATGTTCTTTACGATGCCATTGGGATATATCAACGGTGGTATATCCAGTGATTTTTTTCTCCA
TTTTAGCTTCCTTAGCTCCTGAAAATCTCGATAACTCAAAAAATACGCCCGGTAGTGATCTTATTTCATT
ATGGTGAAAGTTGGAACCTCTTGCGTGCCGATCAACGTCTCATTTTCGCCAAAAGTTGGCCCAGGGCTTC
CCGGTATCAACAGGGACACCAGGATTTATTTATTCTGCGAAGTGATCTTCCGTCACAGGTATTTATTCGG
CGCAAAGTGCGTCGGGTGATGCTGCCAACTTAGCTTCATAGTGACTGGATATGTTGTGTTTTACAGTATT
ATGTAGTCTGTTTTTTATGCAAAATCTAATTTAATATATTGATATTTATATCATTTTACGTTTCTCGTTC
AGCTTTCTTGTACAAAGTGGTGTAAGCGGCCGCCAGCTTTCTAGACCAGTTTAAACATCACCATCACCAT
CACTAAGTGATTAACCTCAGGTGCAGGCTGCCTATCAGAAGGTGGTGGCTGGTGTGGCCAATGCCCTGGC
TCACAAATACCACTGAGATCGATCTTTTTCCCTCTGCCAAAAATTATGGGGACATCATGAAGCCCCTTGA
GCATCTGACTTCTGGCTAATAAAGGAAATTTATTTTCATTGCAATAGTGTGTTGGAATTTTTTGTGTCTC
TCACTCGGAAGGACATATGGGAGGGCAAATCATTTAAAACATCAGAATGAGTATTTGGTTTAGAGTTTGG
CAACATATGCCCATATGTAACTAGCATAACCCCTTGGGGCCTCTAAACGGGTCTTGAGGGGTTTTTTGCT
GAAAGCATGCGGAGGAAATTCTCCTTGAAGTTTCCCTGGTGTTCAAAGTAAAGGAGTTTGCACCAGACGC
ACCTCTGTTCACTGGTCCGGCGTATTAAAACACGATACATTGTTATTAGTACATTTATTAAGCGCTAGAT
TCTGTGCGTTGTTGATTTACAGACAATTGTTGTACGTATTTTAATAATTCATTAAATTTATAATCTTTAG
GGTGGTATGTTAGAGCGAAAATCAAATGATTTTCAGCGTCTTTATATCTGAATTTAAATATTAAATCCTC
AATAGATTTGTAAAATAGGTTTCGATTAGTTTCAAACAAGGGTTGTTTTTCCGAACCGATGGCTGGACTA
TCTAATGGATTTTCGCTCAACGCCACAAAACTTGCCAAATCTTGTAGCAGCAATCTAGCTTTGTCGATAT
TCGTTTGTGTTTTGTTTTGTAATAAAGGTTCGACGTCGTTCAAAATATTATGCGCTTTTGTATTTCTTTC
ATCACTGTCGTTAGTGTACAATTGACTCGACGTAAACACGTTAAATAGAGCTTGGACATATTTAACATCG
GGCGTGTTAGCTTTATTAGGCCGATTATCGTCGTCGTCCCAACCCTCGTCGTTAGAAGTTGCTTCCGAAG
ACGATTTTGCCATAGCCACACGACGCCTATTAATTGTGTCGGCTAACACGTCCGCGATCAAATTTGTAGT
TGAGCTTTTTGGAATTGCGATCGCATAACTTCGTATAGCATACATTATACGAAGTTATAAGCTCGGAACG
CTGCGCTCGGTCGTTCGGCTGCGGCGAGCGGTATCAGCTCACTCAAAGGCGGTAATACGGTTATCCACAG
AATCAGGGGATAACGCAGGAAAGAACATGTGAGCAAAAGGCCAGCAAAAGGCCAGGAACCGTAAAAAGGC
CGCGTTGCTGGCGTTTTTCCATAGGCTCCGCCCCCTGACGAGCATCACAAAAATCGACGCTCAAGTCAGA
GGTGGCGAAACCCGACAGGACTATAAAGATACCAGGCGTTTCCCCCTGGAAGCTCCCTCGTGCGCTCTCC
TGTTCCGACCCTGCCGCTTACCGGATACCTGTCCGCCTTTCTCCCTTCGGGAAGCGTGGCGCTTTCTCAT
AGCTCACGCTGTAGGTATCTCAGTTCGGTGTAGGTCGTTCGCTCCAAGCTGGGCTGTGTGCACGAACCCC
CCGTTCAGCCCGACCGCTGCGCCTTATCCGGTAACTATCGTCTTGAGTCCAACCCGGTAAGACACGACTT
ATCGCCACTGGCAGCAGCCACTGGTAACAGGATTAGCAGAGCGAGGTATGTAGGCGGTGCTACAGAGTTC
TTGAAGTGGTGGCCTAACTACGGCTACACTAGAAGAACAGTATTTGGTATCTGCGCTCTGCTGAAGCCAG
TTACCTTCGGAAAAAGAGTTGGTAGCTCTTGATCCGGCAAACAAACCACCGCTGGTAGCGGTGGTTTTTT
TGTTTGCAAGCAGCAGATTACGCGCAGAAAAAAAGGATCTCAAGAAGATCCTTTGTTACCAATGCTTAAT
CAGTGAGGCACCTATCTCAGCGATCTGTCTATTTCGTTCATCCATAGTTGCCTGACTCCCCGTCGTGTAG
ATAACTACGATACGGGAGGGCTTACCATCTGGCCCCAGTGCTGCAATGATACCGCGAGACCCACGCTCAC
CGGCTCCAGATTTATCAGCAATAAACCAGCCAGCCGGAAGGGCCGAGCGCAGAAGTGGTCCTGCAACTTT
ATCCGCCTCCATCCAGTCTATTAATTGTTGCCGGGAAGCTAGAGTAAGTAGTTCGCCAGTTAATAGTTTG
CGCAACGTTGTTGCCATTGCTACAGGCATCGTGGTGTCACGCTCGTCGTTTGGTATGGCTTCATTCAGCT
CCGGTTCCCAACGATCAAGGCGAGTTACATGATCCCCCATGTTGTGCAAAAAAGCGGTTAGCTCCTTCGG
TCCTCCGATCGTTGTCAGAAGTAAGTTGGCCGCAGTGTTATCACTCATGGTTATGGCAGCACTGCATAAT
TCTCTTACTGTCATGCCATCCGTAAGATGCTTTTCTGTGACTGGTGAGTACTCAACCAAGTCATTCTGAG
AATAGTGTATGCGGCGACCGAGTTGCTCTTGCCCGGCGTCAATACGGGATAATACCGCGCCACATAGCAG
AACTTTAAAAGTGCTCATCATTGGAAAACGTTCTTCGGGGCGAAAACTCTCAAGGATCTTACCGCTGTTG
AGATCCAGTTCGATGTAACCCACTCGTGCACCCAACTGATCTTCAGCATCTTTTACTTTCACCAGCGTTT
CTGGGTGAGCAAAAACAGGAAGGCAAAATGCCGCAAAAAAGGGAATAAGGGCGACACGGAAATGTTGAAT
ACTCATACTCTTCCTTTTTCAATATTATTGAAGCATTTATCAGGGTTATTGTCTCATGTCCGCGCGTT
Features (pLannotate 1.2.2; 24 found; start..end, strand, type, name):
      4..39      +  CDS            lef2 (fragment): baculovirus late expression factor 2
    181..1008    +  misc_recomb    baculovirus recombination region (lef2/ORF603): contains ORF603 and part of lef2
   1020..1078    +  misc_recomb    baculovirus recombination region (ORF603) (fragment): contains ORF603 and part of lef2
   1140..1443    +  enhancer       CMV enhancer: human cytomegalovirus immediate early enhancer
   1449..1726    +  promoter       chicken β-actin promoter: No description available
   1727..1862    +  intron         hybrid intron (fragment): hybrid between chicken β-actin (CBA) and minute virus of mice (MMV) introns (Gray et al., 2011)
   1951..2081    +  intron         chimeric intron (fragment): chimera between introns from chicken β-actin and rabbit β-globin
   2147..2165    +  promoter       T7 promoter: promoter for bacteriophage T7 RNA polymerase
   2339..3049    +  CDS            EGFP: EGFP is a basic (constitutively fluorescent) green fluorescent protein published in 1996, derived from Aequorea victoria. It is reported to be a rapidly-maturing weak dimer with moderate acid sensitivity.
   3074..3198    +  protein_bind   attR1: mutant version of attR; recombination site for the Gateway® LR reaction LR Clonase™
   3248..3550    -  CDS            ccdB: CCDB_ECOLI - Also known as G, letB, letD. Experimental evidence at protein level: Swiss-Prot protein existence level 1. Toxic component of a type II toxin-antitoxin (TA) system, functioning in plasmid maintainence. Responsible for the post- segregational killing (PSK) of plasmid-free cells, also referred to as a plasmid addiction system. Half-life of over 2 hours. Cell killing by CcdB is accompanied by filamentation, defects in chromosome and plasmid segregation, defects in cell division, formation of anucleate cells, decreased DNA synthesis and plasmid loss. Interferes with the activity of DN
   3555..3713    -  CDS            ccdA (fragment): CCDA_ECO57 - Also known as H, letA. Experimental evidence at protein level: Swiss-Prot protein existence level 1. Antitoxin component of a type II toxin-antitoxin (TA) system which inhibits the post-segregational killing (PSK) of plasmid-free cells, also referred to as a plasmid addiction system. Binds to and blocks the activity of CcdB; will also remove bound CcdB protein from the CcdB-GyrA complex by forming a CcdA-CcdB complex, a process termed rejuvenation. Functions as a transcriptional corepressor for the ccdAB operon, repression also requires CcdB (By similarity). From Escherichia coli
   3892..4551    -  CDS            CmR: chloramphenicol acetyltransferase; cat; confers resistance to chloramphenicol
   4552..4654    -  promoter       cat promoter: promoter of the E. coli cat gene encoding chloramphenicol acetyltransferase
   4797..4921    -  protein_bind   attR2: mutant version of attR; recombination site for the Gateway® LR reaction LR Clonase™
   4956..4973    +  CDS            7xHis (fragment): 6xHis affinity tag
   4985..5053    +  CDS            HBB (fragment): HBB_PONPY - Experimental evidence at transcript level: Swiss-Prot protein existence level 2. Involved in oxygen transport from the lung to the various peripheral tissues. From Pongo pygmaeus (Bornean orangutan).
   5128..5183    +  polyA_signal   β-globin poly(A) signal: rabbit β-globin polyadenylation signal (Gil and Proudfoot, 1987)
   5271..5318    +  terminator     T7 terminator: transcription terminator for bacteriophage T7 RNA polymerase
   5331..6036    +  misc_recomb    baculovirus recombination region (ORF1629): contains part of ORF1629
   6045..6078    +  protein_bind   loxP: Cre-mediated recombination occurs in the 8-bp core sequence (GCATACAT). Cre recombinase
   6246..6833    -  rep_origin     ori: high-copy-number ColE1/pMB1/pBR322/pUC origin of replication
   6846..7706    -  CDS            AmpR: β-lactamase; bla; confers resistance to ampicillin, carbenicillin, and related antibiotics
   7707..7758    -  promoter       AmpR promoter (fragment): bla
