[The description below was written by a language model from this plasmid's Addgene catalogue record and pLannotate feature annotations shown in this document.]
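Description:
pmCellFree_KA1 is an empty Gateway destination vector, built on the pmCellFree_KA2 backbone, for producing proteins of interest as N-terminal 8xHis–eGFP fusions both in cell-free translation systems and in mammalian cells. The catalogue lists its vector type as bacterial expression. It replicates in E. coli from a high-copy ColE1/pUC-type origin and carries an ampicillin resistance gene on the backbone. Because the Gateway cassette contains the ccdB toxin gene, the unrecombined plasmid has to be maintained in a ccdB-tolerant strain, with chloramphenicol resistance from the cassette serving as a second marker.

The expression unit stacks two promoter systems. A CMV enhancer, a chicken β-actin promoter and chimeric intron fragments (a CAG-style arrangement) drive transcription in mammalian cells. A downstream T7 promoter allows transcription by T7 RNA polymerase for cell-free reactions. These are followed by the EGFP coding sequence; the feature table does not annotate the N-terminal His tag described in the catalogue. Next comes the attR1–ccdB/CmR–attR2 cassette, which an LR reaction replaces with an open reading frame from an entry clone, removing the toxin and placing the insert in frame after eGFP. Downstream lie a short His-tag fragment, β-globin-derived sequence with a rabbit β-globin polyadenylation signal, and a T7 terminator.

The cassette is flanked by baculovirus recombination regions (lef2/ORF603 and ORF1629), and a loxP site is also present. These features suggest descent from a baculovirus transfer vector, although the record states no such use. The associated publication used cell-free expressed proteins to map interactions among Zika virus proteins.
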