Addgene plasmid #145369: pmCellFree_KA1
Purpose: (Empty Backbone) Gateway destination vector for cell-free and mamalian expression with N-term 8xHis and eGFP tag
Depositing lab: Rob Parton. Depositing organization: University of Queensland. Publication: Mapping Interactions among Cell-Free Expressed Zika Virus Proteins. Varasteh Moradi S, Gagoski D, Mureev S, Walden P, McMahon KA, Parton RG, Johnston WA, Alexandrov K. J Proteome Res. 2020 Apr 3;19(4):1522-1532. doi: 10.1021/acs.jproteome.9b00771. Epub 2020 Mar 9. PubMed 32081002.
Backbone
  Vector backbone: pmCellFree_KA2
  Vector type: Bacterial Expression
  Tag / fusion protein: His and eGFP (N terminal on backbone)
Growth in bacteria
  Bacterial resistance: Chloramphenicol and Ampicillin, 25 & 100 μg/mL
  Growth temperature: 37°C
  Growth strain: ccdB Survival
  Copy number: High Copy
Gene/Insert
  Gene/Insert name: None
  Tag / fusion protein: His and eGFP (N terminal on backbone)
Terms and licenses: Academic/Nonprofit Terms; Industry Terms: Not Available to Industry
How to cite: pmCellFree_KA1 was a gift from Rob Parton (Addgene plasmid # 145369 ; http://n2t.net/addgene:145369 ; RRID:Addgene_145369)
